>Addgene plasmid #131922 | pDONR221_SLC15A5 | addgene full sequence | sequence record 259447 | Addgene NGS Result
CTTTCCTGCGTTATCCCCTGATTCTGTGGATAACCGTATTACCGCCTTTGAGTGAGCTGATACCGCTCGC
CGCAGCCGAACGACCGAGCGCAGCGAGTCAGTGAGCGAGGAAGCGGAAGAGCGCCCAATACGCAAACCGC
CTCTCCCCGCGCGTTGGCCGATTCATTAATGCAGCTGGCACGACAGGTTTCCCGACTGGAAAGCGGGCAG
TGAGCGCAACGCAATTAATACGCGTACCGCTAGCCAGGAAGAGTTTGTAGAAACGCAAAAAGGCCATCCG
TCAGGATGGCCTTCTGCTTAGTTTGATGCCTGGCAGTTTATGGCGGGCGTCCTGCCCGCCACCCTCCGGG
CCGTTGCTTCACAACGTTCAAATCCGCTCCCGGCGGATTTGTCCTACTCAGGAGAGCGTTCACCGACAAA
CAACAGATAAAACGAAAGGCCCAGTCTTCCGACTGAGCCTTTCGTTTTATTTGATGCCTGGCAGTTCCCT
ACTCTCGCGTTAACGCTAGCATGGATGTTTTCCCAGTCACGACGTTGTAAAACGACGGCCAGTCTTAAGC
TCGGGCCCCAAATAATGATTTTATTTTGACTGATAGTGACCTGTTCGTTGCAACACATTGATGAGCAATG
CTTTTTTATAATGCCAACTTTGTACAAAAAAGCAGGCTCCACCATGAGCGTGACCGGCTTCACCATCACA
GACGAGAAGGTGCACCTGTACCACTCCATCGAGAAGGAGAAGACAGTGAGGCACATCGGCGATCTGTGCA
GCTCCCACAGCGTGAAGAAGATCCAAGTGGGCATCTGCCTGCTGCTGGTGGAGCTGTGCGAGCGGTTCAC
CTTCTTCGAGGTGGTGTGCAACATGATCCCTTTCTGTACAATCAAGCTGGGCTACCACAACTGCCAGGCC
GCCATCCTGAACCTGTGCTTTATCGGCACCTCCATCCTGACACCAGTGTTCGTGAGGTGGCTGACCGACG
TGTACCTGGGCCGCAATAAGCTGGTGTATATCTGTCTGTTCCTGCACTTTCTGGGAACAGCCCTGCTGAG
CGTGGTGGCATTTCCCCTGGAGGATTTCTACCTGGGCACCTATCACGCCGTGAACAATATCCCTAAGACA
GAGCAGCACAGGCTGTTTTACGTGGCCCTGCTGACCATCTGCCTGGGAATCGGAGGCGTGCGCGCAATCG
TGTGCCCCCTGGGAGCCTTCGGCCTGCAGGAGTACGGAAGCCAGAAGACCATGTCCTTCTTTAACTGGTT
TTATTGGCTGATGAACCTGAATGCCACAATCGTGTTCCTGGGCATCTCTTACATCCAGCACAGCCAGGCA
TGGGCACTGGTGCTGCTGATCCCATTCATGTCCATGCTGATGGCCGTGATCACCCTGCACATGATCTACT
ATAACCTGATCTATCAGTCCGAGAAGCGGTGCTCTCTGCTGACCGGAGTGGGCGTGCTGGTGTCTGCCCT
GAAGACATGCCACCCCCAGTACTGTCACCTGGGCAGAGACGTGACCTCCCAGCTGGATCACGCCAAGGAG
AAGAATGGCGGCTGCTATTCTGAGCTGCACGTGGAGGACACCACATTCTTTCTGACCCTGCTGCCACTGT
TCATCTTTCAGCTGCTGTACCGGATGTGCATCATGCAGATCCCCTCTGGCTACTATCTGCAGACAATGAA
CAGCAATCTGAACCTGGATGGCTTCCTGCTGCCCATCGCCGTGATGAACGCCATCTCTAGCCTGCCACTG
CTGATCCTGGCCCCCTTTCTGGAGTATTTCAGCACCTGCCTGTTTCCTTCCAAGCGGGTGGGCTCTTTCC
TGAGCACATGTATCATCGCCGGCAATCTGTTTGCCGCCCTGTCTGTGATGATCGCCGGCTTCTTTGAGAT
CCACAGAAAGCACTTCCCAGCAGTGGAGCAGCCTCTGAGCGGCAAGGTGCTGACCGTGTCCTCTATGCCT
TGCTTTTACCTGATCCTGCAGTATGTGCTGCTGGGCGTGGCCGAGACACTGGTGAACCCTGCCCTGTCCG
TGATCTCTTACCGGTTTGTGCCATCTAATGTGAGAGGCACCAGCATGAACTTCCTGACACTGTTCAATGG
CTTTGGCTGTTTCACCGGCGCCCTGCTGGTGAAGCTGGTGTATCTGATCTCCGACGGCAACTGGTTCCCA
AATACCCTGAACAAGGGCAATCTGGAGAGCTTCTTTTTCTTTCTGGCCTCCCTGACACTGCTGAATGTGC
TGGGCTTTTGCAGCGTGTCCCAGCGGTACTGTAATCTGAACCACTTCAACGCCCAGAATATCAGAGGCAG
CAACCTGGAGGAGACCCTGCTGCTGCACGAGAAGTCCCTGAAGTTTTATGGCTCTATCCAGGAGTTCAGC
TCCTCTATCGATCTGTGGGAGACAGCCCTGGACCCAGCTTTCTTGTACAAAGTTGGCATTATAAGAAAGC
ATTGCTTATCAATTTGTTGCAACGAACAGGTCACTATCAGTCAAAATAAAATCATTATTTGCCATCCAGC
TGATATCCCCTATAGTGAGTCGTATTACATGGTCATAGCTGTTTCCTGGCAGCTCTGGCCCGTGTCTCAA
AATCTCTGATGTTACATTGCACAAGATAAAAATATATCATCATGAACAATAAAACTGTCTGCTTACATAA
ACAGTAATACAAGGGGTGTTATGAGCCATATTCAACGGGAAACGTCGAGGCCGCGATTAAATTCCAACAT
GGATGCTGATTTATATGGGTATAAATGGGCTCGCGATAATGTCGGGCAATCAGGTGCGACAATCTATCGC
TTGTATGGGAAGCCCGATGCGCCAGAGTTGTTTCTGAAACATGGCAAAGGTAGCGTTGCCAATGATGTTA
CAGATGAGATGGTCAGACTAAACTGGCTGACGGAATTTATGCCTCTTCCGACCATCAAGCATTTTATCCG
TACTCCTGATGATGCATGGTTACTCACCACTGCGATCCCCGGAAAAACAGCATTCCAGGTATTAGAAGAA
TATCCTGATTCAGGTGAAAATATTGTTGATGCGCTGGCAGTGTTCCTGCGCCGGTTGCATTCGATTCCTG
TTTGTAATTGTCCTTTTAACAGCGATCGCGTATTTCGTCTCGCTCAGGCGCAATCACGAATGAATAACGG
TTTGGTTGATGCGAGTGATTTTGATGACGAGCGTAATGGCTGGCCTGTTGAACAAGTCTGGAAAGAAATG
CATAAACTTTTGCCATTCTCACCGGATTCAGTCGTCACTCATGGTGATTTCTCACTTGATAACCTTATTT
TTGACGAGGGGAAATTAATAGGTTGTATTGATGTTGGACGAGTCGGAATCGCAGACCGATACCAGGATCT
TGCCATCCTATGGAACTGCCTCGGTGAGTTTTCTCCTTCATTACAGAAACGGCTTTTTCAAAAATATGGT
ATTGATAATCCTGATATGAATAAATTGCAGTTTCATTTGATGCTCGATGAGTTTTTCTAATCAGAATTGG
TTAATTGGTTGTAACACTGGCAGAGCATTACGCTGACTTGACGGGACGGCGCAAGCTCATGACCAAAATC
CCTTAACGTGAGTTACGCGTCGTTCCACTGAGCGTCAGACCCCGTAGAAAAGATCAAAGGATCTTCTTGA
GATCCTTTTTTTCTGCGCGTAATCTGCTGCTTGCAAACAAAAAAACCACCGCTACCAGCGGTGGTTTGTT
TGCCGGATCAAGAGCTACCAACTCTTTTTCCGAAGGTAACTGGCTTCAGCAGAGCGCAGATACCAAATAC
TGTTCTTCTAGTGTAGCCGTAGTTAGGCCACCACTTCAAGAACTCTGTAGCACCGCCTACATACCTCGCT
CTGCTAATCCTGTTACCAGTGGCTGCTGCCAGTGGCGATAAGTCGTGTCTTACCGGGTTGGACTCAAGAC
GATAGTTACCGGATAAGGCGCAGCGGTCGGGCTGAACGGGGGGTTCGTGCACACAGCCCAGCTTGGAGCG
AACGACCTACACCGAACTGAGATACCTACAGCGTGAGCTATGAGAAAGCGCCACGCTTCCCGAAGGGAGA
AAGGCGGACAGGTATCCGGTAAGCGGCAGGGTCGGAACAGGAGAGCGCACGAGGGAGCTTCCAGGGGGAA
ACGCCTGGTATCTTTATAGTCCTGTCGGGTTTCGCCACCTCTGACTTGAGCGTCGATTTTTGTGATGCTC
GTCAGGGGGGCGGAGCCTATGGAAAAACGCCAGCAACGCGGCCTTTTTACGGTTCCTGGCCTTTTGCTGG
CCTTTTGCTCACATGTT
Features (pLannotate 1.2.2; 10 found; start..end, strand, type, name):
    121..213     +  CDS            lacI (fragment): lac repressor; lacI; The lac repressor binds to the lac operator to inhibit transcription in E. coli. This inhibition can be relieved by adding lactose or isopropyl-β-D-thiogalactopyranoside (IPTG).
    268..295     -  terminator     rrnB T2 terminator: transcription terminator T2 from the E. coli rrnB gene
    427..470     +  terminator     rrnB T1 terminator: Escherichia coli rrnB; transcription terminator T1 from the E. coli rrnB gene
    517..553     -  CDS            lacZα (fragment): LacZα fragment of β-galactosidase; lacZ fragment
    569..668     +  protein_bind   attL1: mutant version of attL; recombination site for the Gateway® LR reaction LR Clonase™
    674..2410    +  CDS            SLC15A5: S15A5_HUMAN - Experimental evidence at protein level: Swiss-Prot protein existence level 1. Proton oligopeptide cotransporter. From Homo sapiens (Human).
   2412..2511    -  protein_bind   attL2: mutant version of attL; recombination site for the Gateway® LR reaction LR Clonase™
   2529..2547    -  promoter       T7 promoter: promoter for bacteriophage T7 RNA polymerase
   2681..3490    +  CDS            KanR: aminoglycoside phosphotransferase; aph(3')-Ia; confers resistance to kanamycin in bacteria or G418 (Geneticin®) in eukaryotes
   3637..4225    +  rep_origin     ori: high-copy-number ColE1/pMB1/pBR322/pUC origin of replication
