[The description below was written by a language model from this plasmid's Addgene catalogue record and pLannotate feature annotations shown in this document.]
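Description:
pDONR221_SLC15A5 is a Gateway entry clone built on the commercial pDONR221 backbone, carrying a codon-optimized open reading frame for human SLC15A5, a member of the solute carrier family annotated as a proton-coupled oligopeptide cotransporter. The sequenced plasmid is about 4.3 kb, of which the 1,737 bp insert makes up the payload. It replicates in E. coli from a high-copy ColE1/pUC-type origin and is selected with kanamycin through an aminoglycoside phosphotransferase (KanR) gene.

The SLC15A5 coding sequence sits between attL1 and attL2 sites, the recombination sites recognised in the Gateway LR reaction. This arrangement allows the ORF to be transferred directionally into any attR-containing destination vector, which then supplies the promoter, tags and selection markers needed for expression. Although the catalogue lists the vector type as mammalian expression, the feature table shows no eukaryotic promoter or polyadenylation signal upstream or downstream of the insert, so the plasmid serves as a shuttle rather than as an expression construct in its own right. The rrnB T1 and T2 terminators lie upstream of the attL1 site and insulate the cassette from read-through transcription originating in the backbone. A T7 promoter lies beyond attL2 in reverse orientation, pointing back towards the insert. Short lacI and lacZα fragments are backbone remnants with no evident function. M13 forward and reverse priming sites flanking the cassette are used for sequence verification.

The plasmid belongs to a large consortium collection of SLC transporter clones, intended for subcloning into custom expression vectors for the study of transporter function and drug discovery.
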