Addgene plasmid #131922: pDONR221_SLC15A5
Purpose: Gateway entry clone with codon-optimized ORF sequence for subcloning into custom expression vectors
Depositing lab: RESOLUTE Consortium & Giulio Superti-Furga. Depositing organization: CeMM Research Center for Molecular Medicine. Publication: The RESOLUTE consortium: unlocking SLC transporters for drug discovery. Superti-Furga G, Lackner D, Wiedmer T, Ingles-Prieto A, Barbosa B, Girardi E, Goldmann U, Gurtl B, Klavins K, Klimek C, Lindinger S, Lineiro-Retes E, Muller AC, Onstein S, Redinger G, Reil D, Sedlyarov V, Wolf G, Crawford M, Everley R, ... Steppan CM. Nat Rev Drug Discov. 2020 Jul;19(7):429-430. doi: 10.1038/d41573-020-00056-6. PubMed 32265506.
Backbone
  Vector backbone: pDONR221
  Backbone manufacturer: Thermo Fisher Scientific
  Backbone size w/o insert (bp): 2550
  Vector type: Mammalian Expression
Growth in bacteria
  Bacterial resistance: Kanamycin, 50 μg/mL
  Growth temperature: 37°C
  Growth strain: Stbl3
  Copy number: High Copy
Gene/Insert
  Gene/Insert name: SLC15A5
  Species: H. sapiens (human)
  Insert size (bp): 1737
  Entrez Gene: SLC15A5
  Cloning method: Gateway Cloning
  Sequencing primers: 5′ M13-fwd; 3′ M13-rev
Terms and licenses: Academic/Nonprofit Terms; Industry Terms
Depositor comments: For more information on the full Resolute plasmid collection, please see www.addgene.org/depositor-collections/re-solute/. Please provide your feedback on this plasmid to the RESOLUTE consortium by filling out their RESOLUTE repository feedback form: https://forms.office.com/Pages/ResponsePage.aspx?id=0e05yklzmkS7rjFGQL4N7z4feCLQvEJAmVcOCM_u885UN1JJRko0Ukg4TVQwNTZLOUxPQVJWT1NHUCQlQCN0PWcu
How to cite: pDONR221_SLC15A5 was a gift from RESOLUTE Consortium & Giulio Superti-Furga (Addgene plasmid # 131922 ; http://n2t.net/addgene:131922 ; RRID:Addgene_131922)
