>Addgene plasmid #131922 | pDONR221_SLC15A5 | depositor partial sequence | sequence record 253244 | Codon-optimized ORF of SLC15A5
ATGAGCGTGACCGGCTTCACCATCACAGACGAGAAGGTGCACCTGTACCACTCCATCGAGAAGGAGAAGA
CAGTGAGGCACATCGGCGATCTGTGCAGCTCCCACAGCGTGAAGAAGATCCAAGTGGGCATCTGCCTGCT
GCTGGTGGAGCTGTGCGAGCGGTTCACCTTCTTCGAGGTGGTGTGCAACATGATCCCTTTCTGTACAATC
AAGCTGGGCTACCACAACTGCCAGGCCGCCATCCTGAACCTGTGCTTTATCGGCACCTCCATCCTGACAC
CAGTGTTCGTGAGGTGGCTGACCGACGTGTACCTGGGCCGCAATAAGCTGGTGTATATCTGTCTGTTCCT
GCACTTTCTGGGAACAGCCCTGCTGAGCGTGGTGGCATTTCCCCTGGAGGATTTCTACCTGGGCACCTAT
CACGCCGTGAACAATATCCCTAAGACAGAGCAGCACAGGCTGTTTTACGTGGCCCTGCTGACCATCTGCC
TGGGAATCGGAGGCGTGCGCGCAATCGTGTGCCCCCTGGGAGCCTTCGGCCTGCAGGAGTACGGAAGCCA
GAAGACCATGTCCTTCTTTAACTGGTTTTATTGGCTGATGAACCTGAATGCCACAATCGTGTTCCTGGGC
ATCTCTTACATCCAGCACAGCCAGGCATGGGCACTGGTGCTGCTGATCCCATTCATGTCCATGCTGATGG
CCGTGATCACCCTGCACATGATCTACTATAACCTGATCTATCAGTCCGAGAAGCGGTGCTCTCTGCTGAC
CGGAGTGGGCGTGCTGGTGTCTGCCCTGAAGACATGCCACCCCCAGTACTGTCACCTGGGCAGAGACGTG
ACCTCCCAGCTGGATCACGCCAAGGAGAAGAATGGCGGCTGCTATTCTGAGCTGCACGTGGAGGACACCA
CATTCTTTCTGACCCTGCTGCCACTGTTCATCTTTCAGCTGCTGTACCGGATGTGCATCATGCAGATCCC
CTCTGGCTACTATCTGCAGACAATGAACAGCAATCTGAACCTGGATGGCTTCCTGCTGCCCATCGCCGTG
ATGAACGCCATCTCTAGCCTGCCACTGCTGATCCTGGCCCCCTTTCTGGAGTATTTCAGCACCTGCCTGT
TTCCTTCCAAGCGGGTGGGCTCTTTCCTGAGCACATGTATCATCGCCGGCAATCTGTTTGCCGCCCTGTC
TGTGATGATCGCCGGCTTCTTTGAGATCCACAGAAAGCACTTCCCAGCAGTGGAGCAGCCTCTGAGCGGC
AAGGTGCTGACCGTGTCCTCTATGCCTTGCTTTTACCTGATCCTGCAGTATGTGCTGCTGGGCGTGGCCG
AGACACTGGTGAACCCTGCCCTGTCCGTGATCTCTTACCGGTTTGTGCCATCTAATGTGAGAGGCACCAG
CATGAACTTCCTGACACTGTTCAATGGCTTTGGCTGTTTCACCGGCGCCCTGCTGGTGAAGCTGGTGTAT
CTGATCTCCGACGGCAACTGGTTCCCAAATACCCTGAACAAGGGCAATCTGGAGAGCTTCTTTTTCTTTC
TGGCCTCCCTGACACTGCTGAATGTGCTGGGCTTTTGCAGCGTGTCCCAGCGGTACTGTAATCTGAACCA
CTTCAACGCCCAGAATATCAGAGGCAGCAACCTGGAGGAGACCCTGCTGCTGCACGAGAAGTCCCTGAAG
TTTTATGGCTCTATCCAGGAGTTCAGCTCCTCTATCGATCTGTGGGAGACAGCCCTG
